Addgene plasmid #45376: pMP38-1
Depositing lab: Harmit Malik. Depositing organization: Fred Hutchinson Cancer Center. Publication: Convergent evolution of escape from hepaciviral antagonism in primates. Patel MR, Loo YM, Horner SM, Gale M Jr, Malik HS. PLoS Biol. 2012;10(3):e1001282. doi: 10.1371/journal.pbio.1001282. Epub 2012 Mar 13. PubMed 22427742.
Backbone
  Vector backbone: pFLAG-CMV2
  Backbone size w/o insert (bp): 4700
  Total vector size (bp): 6300
  Vector type: Mammalian Expression
Growth in bacteria
  Bacterial resistance: Ampicillin, 100 μg/mL
  Growth temperature: 37°C
  Growth strain: DH5alpha
  Copy number: Unknown
Gene/Insert
  Gene/Insert name: MAVS
  Species: Lagothrix lagotricha (brown woolly monkey)
  Insert size (bp): 1602
  GenBank ID: KC415020.1
  Promoter: CMV
  Tag / fusion protein: FLAG (N terminal on backbone)
  Cloning method: Restriction Enzyme; 5′ cloning site HindIII (not destroyed); 3′ cloning site BglII (not destroyed)
  Sequencing primers: 5′ gacgcaaatgggcggtaggcgtg; 3′ gacaaggctggtgggcactggag
Terms and licenses: Academic/Nonprofit Terms; Industry Terms: Not Available to Industry
How to cite: pMP38-1 was a gift from Harmit Malik (Addgene plasmid # 45376 ; http://n2t.net/addgene:45376 ; RRID:Addgene_45376)
