[The description below was written by a language model from this plasmid's Addgene catalogue record.]
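Description:
pMP38-1 is a mammalian expression plasmid built on the pFLAG-CMV2 backbone, carrying the MAVS (mitochondrial antiviral signaling protein) coding sequence from the brown woolly monkey, Lagothrix lagotricha. The backbone is about 4.7 kb and the insert about 1.6 kb, giving a total of roughly 6.3 kb. The plasmid is propagated in E. coli under ampicillin selection. The record lists the copy number as unknown, names no origin of replication, and mentions no mammalian selection marker. No feature table accompanies this entry, so backbone details beyond the catalogue fields cannot be confirmed here.

The MAVS open reading frame was inserted by restriction cloning between the HindIII and BglII sites, both of which remain intact. This places it downstream of the CMV promoter, a strong constitutive promoter for expression in transfected mammalian cells. A FLAG epitope encoded by the backbone is fused to the N terminus of the protein, allowing detection or immunoprecipitation with anti-FLAG antibodies without a species-specific MAVS antibody.

MAVS is the adaptor that relays RIG-I-like receptor signaling to interferon induction, and it is a known cleavage target of hepaciviral proteases. The associated publication concerns convergent evolution of escape from hepaciviral antagonism in primates. The construct therefore appears to be one of a set of primate MAVS orthologs expressed in a common tagged format. Such a set would allow comparison of susceptibility to viral antagonism and of signaling activity across species, although the record does not describe specific assays.
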