>Addgene plasmid #45376 | pMP38-1 | depositor partial sequence | sequence record 63345 | MAVS cDNA
ATGCCTTTTGCTGAAGACAAAACCTATAAGTATATCTGCAGACATTTCAGCAATTTTTGCAATGTGGATG
TTGTAGAGATTCTGCCGTACCTGCCCTGCCTCACAGCAAGAGACCAGGATCGACTGCGGGCCATTTGCAC
ACTCTCAGGGAACCGGGACACCCTCTGGCATCTCTTCAGTACCCTTCAGCGGCGACCCGGCTGGGTGGAG
TCCTTCGTTGTGGCGCTGAGGGCCTGTGAGCTGTCTGATCTCGCGGACGAAGTGGCCCGTGTCTACCAGA
GCTACCAGCCTCGGACCCCGGAACATCCCCCAGCCCCACTGGAGCCACCATCAGTTTCTGCTGAGGTGCA
AGGACCCTCCACGCCTGCTGCGGCCCACAGCATCCCCTACAATGGCTACAGAGAGAAGGAGCCAAGCTAC
CCCGTGCCTGTCCAGGAGACCCAGCTGCCAGAGTCCCTGGAAGAGAGTTCAGAGCAAGCCCCGCAGACGC
TCAGCCCCGGAGCCATTCCAAGGAGGCCAGGTGGTGGCCCTGTGGAGCCCTCCTCTGACCTGGCAGCCCT
TAGCCCTCTGACCTCCAGCAGGCATCAGGAGCAGGACACAGAACTGGGCAGTACCCACACAGCAGGTGCC
CCCTCCAGCCTCACACCATCCCGTGGGCCTGTGTCTCCATCTGTCTCCTTCCAGCCCCTGCCCCGATCCA
CCCCCAGGAAAAGCCGCTTGCCAGGACCTGCAGGGTCAGTTTCTACTGGTACCTTCGCCTCCTCCTCATC
CCCTGGCTTGGCCTCTGCAGGGACTGAAGAGGGTGACCAGCCTGAGCCTATCATCTGCTCCAGTGGGGCA
GAGGCACCTGCCAACCCTCTGCCGTCCAAAGTGCCTACCACCTTGATGCCTGTGAACACCGTGCCCCTGG
AAGTGCCTGCCAACCCAGCATCTGCCAGCACAGTGCCCTCCAAGTTGCCACCTAGCTCGAAGCCCCCTGG
TGCAGTGCCTTCTAATGTGCTCACCAATCCGGCACCATCCAAATTGCCCATCAACTCAACCCGTGCTGGC
ATGGTGCCACCCAAAGTGCCCAGTAGCATGGTGCTCACCACAGGGAATGCCAGCACAGTCCCCACCAGCA
GGAGCAGCAGAGCTGAGGAGACCCCAGCAGCTCCAACACCCGCAGGTGCCACTGGAGGCAGCTCAGCCTG
GCTAGACAATAGCTCTGAGAATGGGGGCCTTGGGTCGGAGTTGAGCAAGCCTGGCATGCTGGTATCCCAG
GTAGACAGCCTATTCTCGGGCTGCTCTGAGGATCTTGCCATCAGTGCCAGCAGCTCCTTGGGCGTGGGGC
CCTGCCATGGCCCAGAGGAGAATGAGTACAAGTCCGAGGGCACCTTTGGGATCCACGTGGCTGAGGACCC
CAGCATCCAGCTCCTGGAGGGCAACCCTGGGCTACCTGCGGACCTGGAGGGTGGCCCCAGGCCACACACC
GACCAGAAGTTCCAGGACGAGGAGGTGCCATGCCACTGGTCCTCGCTCGGGTCTCCGTGGCTCCAGGCGG
CTATGGCAGGGGTGCTGGCAGCCATACTCCTGGCAGTGCTGTATCAGCGGCGCCAGCTCTAG
