>Addgene plasmid #45376 | pMP38-1 | addgene partial sequence | sequence record 65267 | cmv-fwd
AATTGATCTACCATGGACTACAAAGACGATGACGACAAGCTTATGCCTTTTGCTGAAGACAAAACCTATA
AGTATATCTGCAGACATTTCAGCAATTTTTGCAATGTGGATGTTGTAGAGATTCTGCCGTACCTGCCCTG
CCTCACAGCAAGAGACCAGGATCGACTGCGGGCCATTTGCACACTCTCAGGGAACCGGGACACCCTCTGG
CATCTCTTCAGTACCCTTCAGCGGCGACCCGGCTGGGTGGAGTCCTTCGTTGTGGCGCTGAGGGCCTGTG
AGCTGTCTGATCTCGCGGACGAAGTGGCCCGTGTCTACCAGAGCTACCAGCCTCGGACCCCGGAACATCC
CCCAGCCCCACTGGAGCCACCATCAGTTTCTGCTGAGGTGCAAGGACCCTCCACGCCTGCTGCGGCCCAC
AGCATCCCCTACAATGGCTACAGAGAGAAGGAGCCAAGCTACCCCGTGCCTGTCCAGGAGACCCAGCTGC
CAGAGTCCCTGGAAGAGAGTTCAGAGCAAGCCCCGCAGACGCTCAGCCCCGGAGCCATTCCAAGGAGGCC
AGGTGGTGGCCCTGTGGAGCCCTCCTCTGACCTGGCAGCCCTTAGCCCTCTGACCTCCAGCAGGCATCAG
GAGCAGGACACAGAACTGGGCAGTACCCACACAGCAGGTGCCCCCTCCAGCCTCACACCATCCCGTGGGC
CTGTGTCTCCATCTGTCTCCTTCCAGCCCCTGCCCCGATCCACCCCCAGGAAAAGCCGCTTGCCAGGACC
TGCAGGGTCAGTTTCTACTGGTACCTTCGCCTCCTCCTCATCCCCTGGCTTGGCCTCTGCAGGGACTGAA
GAGGGTGACCAGCCTGAGCCTATCATCTGCTCCAGTGGGGCAGAGGCACCTGCCAACCCTCTGCCGTCCA
AAGTGC
